>Addgene plasmid #27230 | pFCK(1.3)GW | depositor full sequence | sequence record 11341 | Author sequence
GTCGACGGATCGGGAGATCTCCCGATCCCCTATGGTGCACTCTCAGTACAATCTGCTCTGATGCCGCATA
GTTAAGCCAGTATCTGCTCCCTGCTTGTGTGTTGGAGGTCGCTGAGTAGTGCGCGAGCAAAATTTAAGCT
ACAACAAGGCAAGGCTTGACCGACAATTGCATGAAGAATCTGCTTAGGGTTAGGCGTTTTGCGCTGCTTC
GCGATGTACGGGCCAGATATACGCGTTGACATTGATTATTGACTAGTTATTAATAGTAATCAATTACGGG
GTCATTAGTTCATAGCCCATATATGGAGTTCCGCGTTACATAACTTACGGTAAATGGCCCGCCTGGCTGA
CCGCCCAACGACCCCCGCCCATTGACGTCAATAATGACGTATGTTCCCATAGTAACGCCAATAGGGACTT
TCCATTGACGTCAATGGGTGGAGTATTTACGGTAAACTGCCCACTTGGCAGTACATCAAGTGTATCATAT
GCCAAGTACGCCCCCTATTGACGTCAATGACGGTAAATGGCCCGCCTGGCATTATGCCCAGTACATGACC
TTATGGGACTTTCCTACTTGGCAGTACATCTACGTATTAGTCATCGCTATTACCATGGTGATGCGGTTTT
GGCAGTACATCAATGGGCGTGGATAGCGGTTTGACTCACGGGGATTTCCAAGTCTCCACCCCATTGACGT
CAATGGGAGTTTGTTTTGGCACCAAAATCAACGGGACTTTCCAAAATGTCGTAACAACTCCGCCCCATTG
ACGCAAATGGGCGGTAGGCGTGTACGGTGGGAGGTCTATATAAGCAGCGCGTTTTGCCTGTACTGGGTCT
CTCTGGTTAGACCAGATCTGAGCCTGGGAGCTCTCTGGCTAACTAGGGAACCCACTGCTTAAGCCTCAAT
AAAGCTTGCCTTGAGTGCTTCAAGTAGTGTGTGCCCGTCTGTTGTGTGACTCTGGTAACTAGAGATCCCT
CAGACCCTTTTAGTCAGTGTGGAAAATCTCTAGCAGTGGCGCCCGAACAGGGACTTGAAAGCGAAAGGGA
AACCAGAGGAGCTCTCTCGACGCAGGACTCGGCTTGCTGAAGCGCGCACGGCAAGAGGCGAGGGGCGGCG
ACTGGTGAGTACGCCAAAAATTTTGACTAGCGGAGGCTAGAAGGAGAGAGATGGGTGCGAGAGCGTCAGT
ATTAAGCGGGGGAGAATTAGATCGCGATGGGAAAAAATTCGGTTAAGGCCAGGGGGAAAGAAAAAATATA
AATTAAAACATATAGTATGGGCAAGCAGGGAGCTAGAACGATTCGCAGTTAATCCTGGCCTGTTAGAAAC
ATCAGAAGGCTGTAGACAAATACTGGGACAGCTACAACCATCCCTTCAGACAGGATCAGAAGAACTTAGA
TCATTATATAATACAGTAGCAACCCTCTATTGTGTGCATCAAAGGATAGAGATAAAAGACACCAAGGAAG
CTTTAGACAAGATAGAGGAAGAGCAAAACAAAAGTAAGACCACCGCACAGCAAGCGGCCGCTGATCTTCA
GACCTGGAGGAGGAGATATGAGGGACAATTGGAGAAGTGAATTATATAAATATAAAGTAGTAAAAATTGA
ACCATTAGGAGTAGCACCCACCAAGGCAAAGAGAAGAGTGGTGCAGAGAGAAAAAAGAGCAGTGGGAATA
GGAGCTTTGTTCCTTGGGTTCTTGGGAGCAGCAGGAAGCACTATGGGCGCAGCGTCAATGACGCTGACGG
TACAGGCCAGACAATTATTGTCTGGTATAGTGCAGCAGCAGAACAATTTGCTGAGGGCTATTGAGGCGCA
ACAGCATCTGTTGCAACTCACAGTCTGGGGCATCAAGCAGCTCCAGGCAAGAATCCTGGCTGTGGAAAGA
TACCTAAAGGATCAACAGCTCCTGGGGATTTGGGGTTGCTCTGGAAAACTCATTTGCACCACTGCTGTGC
CTTGGAATGCTAGTTGGAGTAATAAATCTCTGGAACAGATTTGGAATCACACGACCTGGATGGAGTGGGA
CAGAGAAATTAACAATTACACAAGCTTAATACACTCCTTAATTGAAGAATCGCAAAACCAGCAAGAAAAG
AATGAACAAGAATTATTGGAATTAGATAAATGGGCAAGTTTGTGGAATTGGTTTAACATAACAAATTGGC
TGTGGTATATAAAATTATTCATAATGATAGTAGGAGGCTTGGTAGGTTTAAGAATAGTTTTTGCTGTACT
TTCTATAGTGAATAGAGTTAGGCAGGGATATTCACCATTATCGTTTCAGACCCACCTCCCAACCCCGAGG
GGACCCGACAGGCCCGAAGGAATAGAAGAAGAAGGTGGAGAGAGAGACAGAGACAGATCCATTCGATTAG
TGAACGGATCGGCACTGCGTGCGCCAATTCTGCAGACAAATGGCAGTATTCATCCACAATTTTAAAAGAA
AAGGGGGGATTGGGGGGTACAGTGCAGGGGAAAGAATAGTAGACATAATAGCAACAGACATACAAACTAA
AGAATTACAAAAACAAATTACAAAAATTCAAAATTTTCGGGTTTATTACAGGGACAGCAGAGATCCAGTT
TGGTTAATTAACATTATGGCCTTAGGTCACTTCATCTCCATGGGGTTCTTCTTCTGATTTTCTAGAAAAT
GAGATGGGGGTGCAGAGAGCTTCCTCAGTGACCTGCCCAGGGTCACATCAGAAATGTCAGAGCTAGAACT
TGAACTCAGATTACTAATCTTAAATTCCATGCCTTGGGGGCATGCAAGTACGATATACAGAAGGAGTGAA
CTCATTAGGGCAGATGACCAATGAGTTTAGGAAAGAAGAGTCCAGGGCAGGGTACATCTACACCACCCGC
CCAGCCCTGGGTGAGTCCAGCCACGTTCACCTCATTATAGTTGCCTCTCTCCAGTCCTACCTTGACGGGA
AGCACAAGCAGAAACTGGGACAGGAGCCCCAGGAGACCAAATCTTCATGGTCCCTCTGGGAGGATGGGTG
GGGAGAGCTGTGGCAGAGGCCTCAGGAGGGGCCCTGCTGCTCAGTGGTGACAGATAGGGGTGAGAAAGCA
GACAGAGTCATTCCGTCAGCATTCTGGGTCTGTTTGGTACTTCTTCTCACGCTAAGGTGGCGGTGTGATA
TGCACAATGGCTAAAAAGCAGGGAGAGCTGGAAAGAAACAAGGACAGAGACAGAGGCCAAGTCAACCAGA
CCAATTCCCAGAGGAAGCAAAGAAACCATTACAGAGACTACAAGGGGGAAGGGAAGGAGAGATGAATTAG
CTTCCCCTGTAAACCTTAGAACCCAGCTGTTGCCAGGGCAACGGGGCAATACCTGTCTCTTCAGAGGAGA
TGAAGTTGCCAGGGTAACTACATCCTGTCTTTCTCAAGGACCATCCCAGAATGTGGCACCCACTAGCCGT
TACCATAGCAACTGCCTCTTTGCCCCACTTAATCCCATCCCGTCTGTTAAAAGGGCCCTATAGTTGGAGG
TGGGGGAGGTAGGAAGAGCGATGATCACTTGTGGACTAAGTTTGTTCGCATCCCCTTCTCCAACCCCCTC
AGTACATCACCCTGGGAGAACAAGGTCCACTTGCTTCTGGGCCCACACAGTCCTGCAGTATTGTGTATAT
AAGGCCAGGGCAAAGGAGGAGCAGGTTTTAAAGTGAAAGGCAGGCAGGTGTTGGGGAGGCAGTTACCGGG
GCAACGGGAACAGGGCGTTTCGGAGGTGGTTGCCATGGGGACCTGGATGCTGACGAAGGCTCGCGAGGCT
GTGAGCAGCCACAGTGCCCTGCTCAGAAGCCCCAAGCTCGTCAGTCAAGCCGGTTCTCCGTTTGCACTCA
GGAGCACGGGCAGGCGAGTGGCCCCTAGTTCTGGGGGCAGCGGGGATCCCCGGGTACCGGTCGCCACCAT
GGTGAGCAAGGGCGAGGAGCTGTTCACCGGGGTGGTGCCCATCCTGGTCGAGCTGGACGGCGACGTAAAC
GGCCACAAGTTCAGCGTGTCCGGCGAGGGCGAGGGCGATGCCACCTACGGCAAGCTGACCCTGAAGTTCA
TCTGCACCACCGGCAAGCTGCCCGTGCCCTGGCCCACCCTCGTGACCACCCTGACCTACGGCGTGCAGTG
CTTCAGCCGCTACCCCGACCACATGAAGCAGCACGACTTCTTCAAGTCCGCCATGCCCGAAGGCTACGTC
CAGGAGCGCACCATCTTCTTCAAGGACGACGGCAACTACAAGACCCGCGCCGAGGTGAAGTTCGAGGGCG
ACACCCTGGTGAACCGCATCGAGCTGAAGGGCATCGACTTCAAGGAGGACGGCAACATCCTGGGGCACAA
GCTGGAGTACAACTACAACAGCCACAACGTCTATATCATGGCCGACAAGCAGAAGAACGGCATCAAGGTG
AACTTCAAGATCCGCCACAACATCGAGGACGGCAGCGTGCAGCTCGCCGACCACTACCAGCAGAACACCC
CCATCGGCGACGGCCCCGTGCTGCTGCCCGACAACCACTACCTGAGCACCCAGTCCGCCCTGAGCAAAGA
CCCCAACGAGAAGCGCGATCACATGGTCCTGCTGGAGTTCGTGACCGCCGCCGGGATCACTCTCGGCATG
GACGAGCTGTACAAGTAAAGCGGCCGCGACTCTAGAATTCGATATCAAGCTTATCGATAATCAACCTCTG
GATTACAAAATTTGTGAAAGATTGACTGGTATTCTTAACTATGTTGCTCCTTTTACGCTATGTGGATACG
CTGCTTTAATGCCTTTGTATCATGCTATTGCTTCCCGTATGGCTTTCATTTTCTCCTCCTTGTATAAATC
CTGGTTGCTGTCTCTTTATGAGGAGTTGTGGCCCGTTGTCAGGCAACGTGGCGTGGTGTGCACTGTGTTT
GCTGACGCAACCCCCACTGGTTGGGGCATTGCCACCACCTGTCAGCTCCTTTCCGGGACTTTCGCTTTCC
CCCTCCCTATTGCCACGGCGGAACTCATCGCCGCCTGCCTTGCCCGCTGCTGGACAGGGGCTCGGCTGTT
GGGCACTGACAATTCCGTGGTGTTGTCGGGGAAATCATCGTCCTTTCCTTGGCTGCTCGCCTGTGTTGCC
ACCTGGATTCTGCGCGGGACGTCCTTCTGCTACGTCCCTTCGGCCCTCAATCCAGCGGACCTTCCTTCCC
GCGGCCTGCTGCCGGCTCTGCGGCCTCTTCCGCGTCTTCGCCTTCGCCCTCAGACGAGTCGGATCTCCCT
TTGGGCCGCCTCCCCGCATCGATACCGTCGACCTCGAGACCTAGAAAAACATGGAGCAATCACAAGTAGC
AATACAGCAGCTACCAATGCTGATTGTGCCTGGCTAGAAGCACAAGAGGAGGAGGAGGTGGGTTTTCCAG
TCACACCTCAGGTACCTTTAAGACCAATGACTTACAAGGCAGCTGTAGATCTTAGCCACTTTTTAAAAGA
AAAGGGGGGACTGGAAGGGCTAATTCACTCCCAACGAAGACAAGATATCCTTGATCTGTGGATCTACCAC
ACACAAGGCTACTTCCCTGATTGGCAGAACTACACACCAGGGCCAGGGATCAGATATCCACTGACCTTTG
GATGGTGCTACAAGCTAGTACCAGTTGAGCAAGAGAAGGTAGAAGAAGCCAATGAAGGAGAGAACACCCG
CTTGTTACACCCTGTGAGCCTGCATGGGATGGATGACCCGGAGAGAGAAGTATTAGAGTGGAGGTTTGAC
AGCCGCCTAGCATTTCATCACATGGCCCGAGAGCTGCATCCGGACTGTACTGGGTCTCTCTGGTTAGACC
AGATCTGAGCCTGGGAGCTCTCTGGCTAACTAGGGAACCCACTGCTTAAGCCTCAATAAAGCTTGCCTTG
AGTGCTTCAAGTAGTGTGTGCCCGTCTGTTGTGTGACTCTGGTAACTAGAGATCCCTCAGACCCTTTTAG
TCAGTGTGGAAAATCTCTAGCAGGGCCCGTTTAAACCCGCTGATCAGCCTCGACTGTGCCTTCTAGTTGC
CAGCCATCTGTTGTTTGCCCCTCCCCCGTGCCTTCCTTGACCCTGGAAGGTGCCACTCCCACTGTCCTTT
CCTAATAAAATGAGGAAATTGCATCGCATTGTCTGAGTAGGTGTCATTCTATTCTGGGGGGTGGGGTGGG
GCAGGACAGCAAGGGGGAGGATTGGGAAGACAATAGCAGGCATGCTGGGGATGCGGTGGGCTCTATGGCT
TCTGAGGCGGAAAGAACCAGCTGGGGCTCTAGGGGGTATCCCC
[124 nt withheld, positions 6274-6397]
C
[91 nt withheld, positions 6399-6489]
A
[49 nt withheld, positions 6491-6539]
CCTTTGACGTTGGAGTCCACGTTCTTT
[37 nt withheld, positions 6567-6603]
ACCCTATCTCGGTCTATTCTTTTGATTTATAAGGGATTTTGCCGATTTCGGCCTATTGGTTAAAAAATGA
GCTGATTTAACAAAAATTTAACGCGAATTAATTCTGTGGAATGTGTGTCAGTTAGGGTGTGGAAAGTCCC
CAGGCTCCCCAGCAGGCAGAAGTATGCAAAGCATGCATCTCAATTAGTCAGCAACCAGGTGTGGAAAGTC
CCCAGGCTCCCCAGCAGGCAGAAGTATGCAAAGCATGCATCTCAATTAGTCAGCAACCATAGTCCCGCCC
CTAACTCCGCCCATCCCGCCCCTAACTCCGCCCAGTTCCGCCCATTCTCCGCCCCATGGCTGACTAATTT
TTTTTATTTATGCAGAGGCCGAGGCCGCCTCTGCCTCTGAGCTATTCCAGAAGTAGTGAGGAGGCTTTTT
TGGAGGCCTAGGCTTTTGCAAAAAGCTCCCGGGAGCTTGTATATCCATTTTCGGATCTGATCAGCACGTG
TTGACAATTAATCATCGGCATAGTATATCGGCATAGTATAATACGACAAGGTGAGGAACTAAACCATGGC
CAAGTTGACCAGTGCCGTTCCGGTGCTCACCGCGCGCGACGTCGCCGGAGCGGTCGAGTTCTGGACCGAC
CGGCTCGGGTTCTCCCGGGACTTCGTGGAGGACGACTTCGCCGGTGTGGTCCGGGACGACGTGACCCTGT
TCATCAGCGCGGTCCAGGACCAGGTGGTGCCGGACAACACCCTGGCCTGGGTGTGGGTGCGCGGCCTGGA
CGAGCTGTACGCCGAGTGGTCGGAGGTCGTGTCCACGAACTTCCGGGACGCCTCCGGGCCGGCCATGACC
GAGATCGGCGAGCAGCCGTGGGGGCGGGAGTTCGCCCTGCGCGACCCGGCCGGCAACTGCGTGCACTTCG
TGGCCGAGGAGCAGGACTGACACGTGCTACGAGATTTCGATTCCACCGCCGCCTTCTATGAAAGGTTGGG
CTTCGGAATCGTTTTCCGGGACGCCGGCTGGATGATCCTCCAGCGCGGGGATCTCATGCTGGAGTTCTTC
GCCCACCCCAACTTGTTTATTGCAGCTTATAATGGTTACAAATAAAGCAATAGCATCACAAATTTCACAA
ATAAAGCATTTTTTTCACTGCATTCTAGTTGTGGTTTGTCCAAACTCATCAATGTATCTTATCATGTCTG
TATACCGTCGACCTCTAGCTAGAGCTTGGCGTAATCATGGTCATAGCTGTTTCCTGTGTGAAATTGTTAT
CCGCTCACAATTCCACACAACATACGAGCCGGAAGCATAAAGTGTAAAGCCTGGGGTGCCTAATGAGTGA
GCTAACTCACATTAATTGCGTTGCGCTCACTGCCCGCTTTCCAGTCGGGAAACCTGTCGTGCCAGCTGCA
TTAATGAATCGGCCAACGCGCGGGGAGAGGCGGTTTGCGTATTGGGCGCTCTTCCGCTTCCTCGCTCACT
GACTCGCTGCGCTCGGTCGTTCGGCTGCGGCGAGCGGTATCAGCTCACTCAAAGGCGGTAATACGGTTAT
CCACAGAATCAGGGGATAACGCAGGAAAGAACATGTGAGCAAAAGGCCAGCAAAAGGCCAGGAACCGTAA
AAAGGCCGCGTTGCTGGCGTTTTTCCATAGGCTCCGCCCCCCTGACGAGCATCACAAAAATCGACGCTCA
AGTCAGAGGTGGCGAAACCCGACAGGACTATAAAGATACCAGGCGTTTCCCCCTGGAAGCTCCCTCGTGC
GCTCTCCTGTTCCGACCCTGCCGCTTACCGGATACCTGTCCGCCTTTCTCCCTTCGGGAAGCGTGGCGCT
TTCTCATAGCTCACGCTGTAGGTATCTCAGTTCGGTGTAGGTCGTTCGCTCCAAGCTGGGCTGTGTGCAC
GAACCCCCCGTTCAGCCCGACCGCTGCGCCTTATCCGGTAACTATCGTCTTGAGTCCAACCCGGTAAGAC
ACGACTTATCGCCACTGGCAGCAGCCACTGGTAACAGGATTAGCAGAGCGAGGTATGTAGGCGGTGCTAC
AGAGTTCTTGAAGTGGTGGCCTAACTACGGCTACACTAGAAGAACAGTATTTGGTATCTGCGCTCTGCTG
AAGCCAGTTACCTTCGGAAAAAGAGTTGGTAGCTCTTGATCCGGCAAACAAACCACCGCTGGTAGCGGTG
GTTTTTTTGTTTGCAAGCAGCAGATTACGCGCAGAAAAAAAGGATCTCAAGAAGATCCTTTGATCTTTTC
TACGGGGTCTGACGCTCAGTGGAACGAAAACTCACGTTAAGGGATTTTGGTCATGAGATTATCAAAAAGG
ATCTTCACCTAGATCCTTTTAAATTAAAAATGAAGTTTTAAATCAATCTAAAGTATATATGAGTAAACTT
GGTCTGACAGTTACCAATGCTTAATCAGTGAGGCACCTATCTCAGCGATCTGTCTATTTCGTTCATCCAT
AGTTGCCTGACTCCCCGTCGTGTAGATAACTACGATACGGGAGGGCTTACCATCTGGCCCCAGTGCTGCA
ATGATACCGCGAGACCCACGCTCACCGGCTCCAGATTTATCAGCAATAAACCAGCCAGCCGGAAGGGCCG
AGCGCAGAAGTGGTCCTGCAACTTTATCCGCCTCCATCCAGTCTATTAATTGTTGCCGGGAAGCTAGAGT
AAGTAGTTCGCCAGTTAATAGTTTGCGCAACGTTGTTGCCATTGCTACAGGCATCGTGGTGTCACGCTCG
TCGTTTGGTATGGCTTCATTCAGCTCCGGTTCCCAACGATCAAGGCGAGTTACATGATCCCCCATGTTGT
GCAAAAAAGCGGTTAGCTCCTTCGGTCCTCCGATCGTTGTCAGAAGTAAGTTGGCCGCAGTGTTATCACT
CATGGTTATGGCAGCACTGCATAATTCTCTTACTGTCATGCCATCCGTAAGATGCTTTTCTGTGACTGGT
GAGTACTCAACCAAGTCATTCTGAGAATAGTGTATGCGGCGACCGAGTTGCTCTTGCCCGGCGTCAATAC
GGGATAATACCGCGCCACATAGCAGAACTTTAAAAGTGCTCATCATTGGAAAACGTTCTTCGGGGCGAAA
ACTCTCAAGGATCTTACCGCTGTTGAGATCCAGTTCGATGTAACCCACTCGTGCACCCAACTGATCTTCA
GCATCTTTTACTTTCACCAGCGTTTCTGGGTGAGCAAAAACAGGAAGGCAAAATGCCGCAAAAAAGGGAA
TAAGGGCGACACGGAAATGTTGAATACTCATACTCTTCCTTTTTCAATATTATTGAAGCATTTATCAGGG
TTATTGTCTCATGAGCGGATACATATTTGAATGTATTTAGAAAAATAAACAAATAGGGGTTCCGCGCACA
TTTCCCCGAAAAGTGCCACCTGAC
Features (pLannotate 1.2.2; 30 found; start..end, strand, type, name):
     31..83      -  misc_feature   bom (fragment): basis of mobility region from pBR322
    238..617     +  enhancer       CMV enhancer: human cytomegalovirus immediate early enhancer
    618..817     +  promoter       CMV promoter: human cytomegalovirus (CMV) immediate early promoter
    835..1015    +  LTR            5' LTR (truncated): truncated 5' long terminal repeat (LTR) from HIV-1
   1062..1187    +  misc_feature   HIV-1 Ψ: packaging signal of human immunodeficiency virus type 1
   1171..1534    +  CDS            HIV-1 gag (fragment): gag protein from human immunodeficiency virus 1; gag
   1680..1913    +  misc_feature   RRE: The Rev response element (RRE) of HIV-1 allows for Rev-dependent mRNA export from the nucleus to the cytoplasm.
   2290..2390    +  CDS            Rev (fragment): human immunodeficiency virus 1 (HIV-1) Rev protein; rev; enhances nuclear export of unspliced and incompletely spliced viral mRNAs
   2440..2557    +  misc_feature   cPPT/CTS: central polypurine tract and central termination sequence of HIV-1
   2602..3891    +  promoter       CaMKII promoter: promoter for the mouse calcium/calmodulin-dependent kinase II α subunit
   3919..4638    +  CDS            EGFP: the original enhanced GFP (Yang et al., 1996) mammalian codon-optimized
   4655..4679    +  misc_feature   MCS (fragment): pBluescript multiple cloning site
   4679..5267    +  misc_feature   WPRE: woodchuck hepatitis virus posttranscriptional regulatory element
   5204..5785    +  CDS            nef (fragment): NEF_HV1H2 - Experimental evidence at protein level: Swiss-Prot protein existence level 1. Extracellular Nef protein targets CD4(+) T-lymphocytes for apoptosis by interacting with CXCR4 surface receptors. From Human immunodeficiency virus type 1 group M subtype B (isolate HXB2) (HIV-1).
   5792..5972    +  LTR            5' LTR (truncated): truncated 5' long terminal repeat (LTR) from HIV-1
   6004..6228    +  polyA_signal   bGH poly(A) signal: bovine growth hormone polyadenylation signal
   6232..6253    +  promoter       SV40 promoter (fragment): SV40 enhancer and early promoter
   6274..6702    +  rep_origin     f1 ori (sequence partly withheld): f1 bacteriophage origin of replication; arrow indicates direction of (+) strand synthesis
   6716..7045    +  promoter       SV40 promoter: SV40 enhancer and early promoter
   7093..7140    +  promoter       EM7 promoter: synthetic bacterial promoter&nbsp
   7159..7533    +  CDS            BleoR: antibiotic-binding protein; Sh ble from Streptoalloteichus hindustanus; confers resistance to bleomycin, phleomycin, and Zeocin™
   7543..7668    +  CDS            ble (fragment): BLE_KLEPN - Experimental evidence at protein level: Swiss-Prot protein existence level 1. Binding protein with a strong affinity to the bleomycin family of antibiotics. Binds to CL990; an antimitotic-antibiotic compound. From Klebsiella pneumoniae.
   7663..7784    +  polyA_signal   SV40 poly(A) signal: SV40 polyadenylation signal
   7857..7873    -  protein_bind   lac operator: The lac repressor binds to the lac operator to inhibit transcription in E. coli. This inhibition can be relieved by adding lactose or isopropyl-β-D-thiogalactopyranoside (IPTG). lac repressor encoded by lacI
   7881..7911    -  promoter       lac promoter: promoter for the E. coli lac operon
   7926..7947    -  protein_bind   CAP binding site: CAP binding activates transcription in the presence of cAMP. E. coli catabolite activator protein
   7960..8052    -  CDS            lacI (fragment): lac repressor; lacI; The lac repressor binds to the lac operator to inhibit transcription in E. coli. This inhibition can be relieved by adding lactose or isopropyl-β-D-thiogalactopyranoside (IPTG).
   8235..8823    -  rep_origin     ori: high-copy-number ColE1/pMB1/pBR322/pUC origin of replication
   8994..9854    -  CDS            AmpR: β-lactamase; bla; confers resistance to ampicillin, carbenicillin, and related antibiotics
   9855..9959    -  promoter       AmpR promoter: bla
