[The description below was written by a language model from this plasmid's Addgene catalogue record and pLannotate feature annotations shown in this document.]
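Description:
pFCK(1.3)GW is an HIV-1-based lentiviral transfer vector derived from the pFUGW backbone, in which a 1.3 kb fragment of the mouse α-CaMKII promoter drives EGFP. The plasmid is about 10 kb and is propagated in E. coli through a high-copy ColE1/pUC-type origin with ampicillin selection (AmpR under its own bla promoter); a recombination-deficient strain is listed for growth, as is usual for LTR-containing plasmids. The backbone also carries an f1 origin and an SV40/EM7-driven BleoR cassette with an SV40 polyadenylation signal, which lies outside the viral genome and so is not transferred to transduced cells.

The viral genome is transcribed in packaging cells from a CMV enhancer/promoter fused to a truncated 5' LTR. It contains the Ψ packaging signal with a partial gag sequence, the Rev response element for nuclear export of the unspliced RNA, and the cPPT/CTS element that aids nuclear import of the reverse-transcribed genome. Downstream sit the CaMKII promoter, the EGFP coding sequence, and a WPRE that enhances transcript stability and expression. These are followed by a truncated 3' LTR and a bGH polyadenylation signal. The annotated gag, Rev and nef segments are only residual fragments, so virus production depends on packaging and envelope functions supplied in trans.

According to the depositor, the vector is intended for EGFP expression restricted to pyramidal neurons of the rodent cortex. The associated publication describes lentiviral manipulation of cortical neurons combined with optical and electrophysiological monitoring in vivo. EGFP is the sole payload here rather than a tag on another protein.
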