Addgene plasmid #27230: pFCK(1.3)GW
Depositing lab: Pavel Osten. Depositing organization: Max Planck Institute for Medical Research. Publication: Lentivirus-based genetic manipulations of cortical neurons and their optical and electrophysiological monitoring in vivo. Dittgen T, Nimmerjahn A, Komai S, Licznerski P, Waters J, Margrie TW, Helmchen F, Denk W, Brecht M, Osten P. Proc Natl Acad Sci U S A. 2004 Dec 28. 101(52):18206-11. 10.1073/pnas.0407976101 PubMed 15608064.
Backbone
  Vector backbone: pFUGW
  Backbone size w/o insert (bp): 9941
  Vector type: Lentiviral
Growth in bacteria
  Bacterial resistance: Ampicillin, 100 μg/mL
  Growth temperature: 37°C
  Growth strain: Stbl3
  Copy number: Unknown
Gene/Insert
  Gene/Insert name: EGFP
  Tag / fusion protein: EGFP
  Cloning method: Restriction Enzyme
  Sequencing primers: 5′ n/a
Terms and licenses: Academic/Nonprofit Terms; Industry Terms: Not Available to Industry
Depositor comments: For rodent cortex pyramidal neuron-specific expression of EGFP under the mouse α-CaMKII promoter (1.3kb fragment)
How to cite: pFCK(1.3)GW was a gift from Pavel Osten (Addgene plasmid # 27230 ; http://n2t.net/addgene:27230 ; RRID:Addgene_27230)
