>Addgene plasmid #27230 | pFCK(1.3)GW | addgene partial sequence | sequence record 33512 | 27230 with EGFP-N
TACCATGGTGGCGACCGGTACCCGGGGATCCCCCGCTGCCCCCAGAACTAGGGGCCACTCGCCTGCCCGT
GCTCCTGAGTGCAAACGGAGAACCGGCTTGACTGACGAGCTTGGGGCTTCTGAGCAGGGCACTGTGGCTG
CTCACAGCCTCGCGAGCCTTCGTCAGCATCCAGGTCCCCATGGCAACCACCTCCGAAACGCCCTGTTCCC
GTTGCCCCGGTAACTGCCTCCCCAACACCTGCCTGCCTTTCACTTTAAAACCTGCTCCTCTTTGCCCTGG
CCTTATATACACAATACTGCAGGACTGTGTGGGCCCAGGAGCAAGTGGACCCTGTTCCCCCAGGGTGATG
TACTGAGGGGGTTGGAGAAGGGGATGCGAACAAACTTAGTCCACAAGTGATCATCGCTCTTCCTACCTCC
CCCACCTCCAACTATAGGGCCCTTTTAACAGACGGGATGGGATTAAGTGGGGCAAAGAGGCAGTTGCTAT
GGTAACGGCTAGTGGGTGCCACATTCTGGGATGGTCCTTGAGAAAGACAGGATGTAGTTACCCTGGCAAC
TTCATCTCCTCTGAAGAGACAGGTATTGCCCCGTTGCCCTGGCAACAGCTGGGTTCTAAGGTTTACAGGG
GAAGCTAATTCATCTCTCCTTCCCTTCCCCCTTGTAGTCTCTGTAATGGTTTCTTTGCTTCCTCTGGGAA
TTGGTCTGGTTGACTTGGCCTCTGTCTCTGTCCTTGTTTCTTTCCAGCTCTCCCTGCTTTTTAGCCATTG
TGCATATCACACCGCCACCTTAGCGTGAGAAGAAGTACCAAACAGACCCAGAATGCTGACGGAATGACT
